>Addgene plasmid #104780 | pSC6 | addgene full sequence | sequence record 202638 | Addgene NGS Result
CTTGCCTTGCTCGTCGGTGATGTACTTCACCAGCTCCGCGAAGTCGCTCTTCTTGATGGAGCGCATGGGG
ACGTGCTTGGCAATCACGCGCACCCCCCGGCCGTTTTAGCGGCTAAAAAAGTCATGGCTCTGCCCTCGGG
CGGACCACGCCCATCATGACCTTGCCAAGCTCGTCCTGCTTCTCTTCGATCTTCGCCAGCAGGGCGAGGA
TCGTGGCATCACCGAACCGCGCCGTGCGCGGGTCGTCGGTGAGCCAGAGTTTCAGCAGGCCGCCCAGGCG
GCCCAGGTCGCCATTGATGCGGGCCAGCTCGCGGACGTGCTCATAGTCCACGACGCCCGTGATTTTGTAG
CCCTGGCCGACGGCCAGCAGGTAGGCCGACAGGCTCATGCCGGCCGCCGCCGCCTTTTCCTCAATCGCTC
TTCGTTCGTCTGGAAGGCAGTACACCTTGATAGGTGGGCTGCCCTTCCTGGTTGGCTTGGTTTCATCAGC
CATCCGCTTGCCCTCATCTGTTACGCCGGCGGTAGCCGGCCAGCCTCGCAGAGCAGGATTCCCGTTGAGC
ACCGCCAGGTGCGAATAAGGGACAGTGAAGAAGGAACACCCGCTCGCGGGTGGGCCTACTTCACCTATCC
TGCCCGGCTGACGCCGTTGGATACACCAAGGAAAGTCTACACGAACCCTTTGGCAAAATCCTGTATATCG
TGCGAAAAAGGATGGATATACCGAAAAAATCGCTATAATGACCCCGAAGCAGGGTTATGCAGCGGAAAAG
CGCCACGCTTCCCGAAGGGAGAAAGGCGGACAGGTATCCGGTAAGCGGCAGGGTCGGAACAGGAGAGCGC
ACGAGGGAGCTTCCAGGGGGAAACGCCTGGTATCTTTATAGTCCTGTCGGGTTTCGCCACCTCTGACTTG
AGCGTCGATTTTTGTGATGCTCGTCAGGGGGGCGGAGCCTATGGAAAAACGCCAGCAACGCGGCCTTTTT
ACGGTTCCTGGCCTTTTGCTGGCCTTTTGCTCACATGTTCTTTCCTGCGTTATCCCCTGATTCTGTGGAT
AACCGTATTACCGCCTTTGAGTGAGCTGATACCGCTCGCCGCAGCCGAACGACCGAGCGCAGCGAGTCAG
TGAGCGAGGAAGCGGAAGAGCGCCAGAAGGCCGCCAGAGAGGCCGAGCGCGGCCGTGAGGCTTGGACGCT
AGGGCAGGGCATGAAAAAGCCCGTAGCGGGCTGCTACGGGCGTCTGACGCGGTGGAAAGGGGGAGGGGAT
GTTGTCTACATGGCTCTGCTGTAGTGAGTGGGTTGCGCTCCGGCAGCGGTCCTGATCAATCGTCACCCTT
TCTCGGTCCTTCAACGTTCCTGACAACGAGCCTCCTTTTCGCCAATCCATCGACAATCACCGCGAGTCCC
TGCTCGAACGCTGCGTCCGGACCGGCTTCGTCGAAGGCGTCTATCGCGGCCCGCAACAGCGGCGAGAGCG
GAGCCTGTTCAACGGTGCCGCCGCGCTCGCCGGCATCGCTGTCGCCGGCCTGCTCCTCAAGCACGGCCCC
AACAGTGAAGTAGCTGATTGTCATCAGCGCATTGACGGCGTCCCCGGCCGAAAAACCCGCCTCGCAGAGG
AAGCGAAGCTGCGCGTCGGCCGTTTCCATCTGCGGTGCGCCCGGTCGCGTGCCGGCATGGATGCGCGCGC
CATCGCGGTAGGCGAGCAGCGCCTGCCTGAAGCTGCGGGCATTCCCGATCAGAAATGAGCGCCAGTCGTC
GTCGGCTCTCGGCACCGAATGCGTATGATTCTCCGCCAGCATGGCTTCGGCCAGTGCGTCGAGCAGCGCC
CGCTTGTTCCTGAAGTGCCAGTAAAGCGCCGGCTGCTGAACCCCCAACCGTTCCGCCAGTTTGCGTGTCG
TCAGACCGTCTACGCCGACCTCGTTCAACAGGTCCAGGGCGGCACGGATCACTGTATTCGGCTGCAACTT
TGTCATGCTTGACACTTTATCACTGATAAACATAATATGTCCACCAACTTATCAGTGATAAAGAATCCGC
GCGTTCAATCGGACCAGCGGAGGCTGGTCCGGAGGCCAGACGTGAAACCCAACATACCCCTGATCGTAAT
TCTGAGCACTGTCGCGCTCGACGCTGTCGGCATCGGCCTGATTATGCCGGTGCTGCCGGGCCTCCTGCGC
GATCTGGTTCACTCGAACGACGTCACCGCCCACTATGGCATTCTGCTGGCGCTGTATGCGTTGGTGCAAT
TTGCCTGCGCACCTGTGCTGGGCGCGCTGTCGGATCGTTTCGGGCGGCGGCCAATCTTGCTCGTCTCGCT
GGCCGGCGCCAGATCTGGGGAACCCTGTGGTTGGCATGCACATACAAATGGACGAACGGATAAACCTTTT
CACGCCCTTTTAAATATCCGATTATTCTAATAAACGCTCTTTTCTCTTAGGTTTACCCGCCAATATATCC
TGTCAAACACTGATAGTTTAAACTGAAGGCGGGAAACGACAATCTGATCATGAGCGGAGAATTAAGGGAG
TCACGTTATGACCCCCGCCGATGACGCGGGACAAGCCGTTTTACGTTTGGAACTGACAGAACCGCAACGT
TGAAGGAGCCACTCAGCCGCGGGTTTCTGGAGTTTAATGAGCTAAGCACATACGTCAGAAACCATTATTG
CGCGTTCAAAAGTCGCCTAAGGTCACTATCAGCTAGACGGACGCGGCCGCTCCGACTAGGCAGGAAACAG
CTATGACCATGATTACGAATTCCCGATCTAGTAACATAGATGACACCGCGCGCGATAATTTATCCTAGTT
TGCGCGCTATATTTTGTTTTCTATCGCGTATTAAATGTATAATTGCGGGACTCTAATCATAAAAACCCAT
CTCATAAATAACGTCATGCATTACATGTTAATTATTACATGCTTAACGTAATTCAACAGAAATTATATGA
TAATCATCGCAAGACCGGCAACAGGATTCAATCTTAAGAAACTTTATTGCCAAATGTTTGAACGATCGGG
GAAATTCGAGCTCCACCGCGGTGGCGGCCGCTCTAGAACTAGTTAATTAAGAATTATCGAACCACTTTGT
ACAAGAAAGCTGAACGAGAAACGTAAAATGATATAAATATCAATATATTAAATTAGATTTTGCATAAAAA
ACAGACTACATAATACTGTAAAACACAACATATCCAGTCACTATGGTCGACCTGCAGACTGGCTGTGTAT
AAGGGAGCCTGACATTTATATTCCCCAGAACATCAGGTTAATGGCGTTTTTGATGTCATTTTCGCGGTGG
CTGAGATCAGCCACTTCTTCCCCGATAACGGAGACCGGCACACTGGCCATATCGGTGGTCATCATGCGCC
AGCTTTCATCCCCGATATGCACCACCGGGTAAAGTTCACGGGGGACTTTATCTGACAGCAGACGTGCACT
GGCCAGGGGGATCACCATCCGTCGCCCGGGCGTGTCAATAATATCACTCTGTACATCCACAAACAGACGA
TAACGGCTCTCTCTTTTATAGGTGTAAACCTTAAACTGCATTTCACCAGCCCCTGTTCTCGTCAGCAAAA
GAGCCGTTCATTTCAATAAACCGGGCGACCTCAGCCATCCCTTCCTGATTTTCCGCTTTCCAGCGTTCGG
CACGCAGACGACGGGCTTCATTCTGCATGGTTGTGCTTACCAGACCGGAGATATTGACATCATATATGCC
TTGAGCAACTGATAGCTGTCGCTGTCAACTGTCACTGTAATACGCTGCTTCATAGCATACCTCTTTTTGA
CATACTTCGGGTATACATATCAGTATATATTCTTATACCGCAAAAATCAGCGCGCAAATACGCATACTGT
TATCTGGCTTTTAGTAAGCCGGATCCTCTAGATTACGCCCCGCCTGCCACTCATCGCAGTACTGTTGTAA
TTCATTAAGCATTCTGCCGACATGGAAGCCATCACAAACGGCATGATGAACCTGAATCGCCAGCGGCATC
AGCACCTTGTCGCCTTGCGTATAATATTTGCCCATGGTGAAAACGGGGGCGAAGAAGTTGTCCATATTGG
CCACGTTTAAATCAAAACTGGTGAAACTCACCCAGGGATTGGCTGAGACGAAAAACATATTCTCAATAAA
CCCTTTAGGGAAATAGGCCAGGTTTTCACCGTAACACGCCACATCTTGCGAATATATGTGTAGAAACTGC
CGGAAATCGTCGTGGTATTCACTCCAGAGCGATGAAAACGTTTCAGTTTGCTCATGGAAAACGGTGTAAC
AAGGGTGAACACTATCCCATATCACCAGCTCACCGTCTTTCATTGCCATACGGAATTCCGGATGAGCATT
CATCAGGCGGGCAAGAATGTGAATAAAGGCCGGATAAAACTTGTGCTTATTTTTCTTTACGGTCTTTAAA
AAGGCCGTAATATCCAGCTGAACGGTCTGGTTATAGGTACATTGAGCAACTGACTGAAATGCCTCAAAAT
GTTCTTTACGATGCCATTGGGATATATCAACGGTGGTATATCCAGTGATTTTTTTCTCCATTTTAGCTTC
CTTAGCTCCTGAAAATCTCGACGGATCCTAACTCAAAATCCACACATTATACGAGCCGGAAGCATAAAGT
GTAAAGCCTGGGGTGCCTAATGCGGCCGCCATAGTGACTGGATATGTTGTGTTTTACAGTATTATGTAGT
CTGTTTTTTATGCAAAATCTAATTTAATATATTGATATTTATATCATTTTACGTTTCTCGTTCAGCTTTT
TTGTACAAACTTGTTTGATAGCTTGGCGCGCCTCGAGGGGGGGCCCGGTACCCTGTTAATCAGAAAAACT
CAGATTAATCTACAAATTCGATCGCACAAACTAGAAACTAACACCAGATCTAGATAGAAATCACAAATCG
AAGAGTAATTATTCGACAAAACTCAAATTATTTGAACAAATCGGATGATATCTATGAAACCCTAATCGAG
AATTAAGATGATATCTAACGATCAAACCCAGAAAATCGTCTTCGATCTAAGATTAACAGAATCTAAACCA
AAGAACATATACGAAATTGGGATCGAACGAAAACAAAATCGAAGATTTTGAGAGAATAAGGAACACAGAA
ATTTACCTTGATCACGGTAGAGAGAATTGAGAGAAAGTTTTTAAGATTTTGAGAAATTGAAATCTGAATT
GTGAAGAAGAAGAGCTCTTTGGGTATTGTTTTATAGAAGAAGAAGAAGAAAAGACGAGGACGACTAGGTC
ACGAGAAAGCTAAGGCGGTGAAGCAATAGCTAATAATAAAATGACACGTGTATTGAGCGTTGTTTACACG
CAAAGTTGTTTTTGGCTAATTGCCTTATTTTTAGGTTGAGGAAAAGTATTTGTGCTTTGAGTTGATAAAC
ACGACTCGTGTGTGCCGGCTGCAACCACTTTGACGCCGTTTATTACTGACTCGTCGAAAGCTTGGCACTG
GCCGTCGTTTTACAACGTCGTGACTGGGAAAACCCTGGCGGTATTGCCCCTGCAGGTCCCCAGATTAGCC
TTTTCAATTTCAGAAAGAATGCTAACCCACAGATGGTTAGAGAGGCTTACGCAGCAGGTCTCATCAAGAC
GATCTACCCGAGCAATAATCTCCAGGAAATCAAATACCTTCCCAAGAAGGTTAAAGATGCAGTCAAAAGA
TTCAGGACTAACTGCATCAAGAACACAGAGAAAGATATATTTCTCAAGATCAGAAGTACTATTCCAGTAT
GGACGATTCAAGGCTTGCTTCACAAACCAAGGCAAGTAATAGAGATTGGAGTCTCTAAAAAGGTAGTTCC
CACTGAATCAAAGGCCATGGAGTCAAAGATTCAAATAGAGGACCTAACAGAACTCGCCGTAAAGACTGGC
GAACAGTTCATACAGAGTCTCTTACGACTCAATGACAAGAAGAAAATCTTCGTCAACATGGTGGAGCACG
ACACACTTGTCTACTCCAAAAATATCAAAGATACAGTCTCAGAAGACCAAAGGGCAATTGAGACTTTTCA
ACAAAGGGTAATATCCGGAAACCTCCTCGGATTCCATTGCCCAGCTATCTGTCACTTTATTGTGAAGATA
GTGGAAAAGGAAGGTGGCTCCTACAAATGCCATCATTGCGATAAAGGAAAGGCCATCGTTGAAGATGCCT
CTGCCGACAGTGGTCCCAAAGATGGACCCCCACCCACGAGGAGCATCGTGGAAAAAGAAGACGTTCCAAC
CACGTCTTCAAAGCAAGTGGATTGATGTGATATCTCCACTGACGTAAGGGATGACGCACAATCCCACTAT
CCTTCGCAAGACCCTTCCTCTATATAAGGAAGTTCATTTCATTTGGAGAGAACACGGGGGACTCTAGAGG
ATCCATGAGCCCAGAACGACGCCCGGCCGACATCCGCCGTGCCACCGAGGCGGACATGCCGGCGGTCTGC
ACCATCGTCAACCACTACATCGAGACAAGCACGGTCAACTTCCGTACCGAGCCGCAGGAACCGCAGGAGT
GGACGGACGACCTCGTCCGTCTGCGGGAGCGCTATCCCTGGCTCGTCGCCGAGGTGGACGGCGAGGTCGC
CGGCATCGCCTACGCGGGCCCCTGGAAGGCACGCAACGCCTACGACTGGACGGCCGAGTCGACCGTGTAC
GTCTCCCCCCGCCACCAGCGGACGGGACTGGGCTCCACGCTCTACACCCACCTGCTGAAGTCCCTGGAGG
CACAGGGCTTCAAGAGCGTGGTCGCTGTCATCGGGCTGCCCAACGACCCGAGCGTGCGCATGCACGAGGC
GCTCGGATATGCCCCCCGCGGCATGCTGCGGGCGGCCGGCTTCAAGCACGGGAACTGGCATGACGTGGGT
TTCTGGCAGCTGGACTTCAGCCTGCCGGTACCGCCCCGTCCGGTCCTGCCCGTCACCGAGATCTGAACGG
AGTGCGCGTGGCATCGCCCGAGTTGGAGCTGGTACGGGAACTCATCGAACTCAACTGGCATACCCGCAAT
GGTGAGGTGGAACCGCGGCGGATCGCGTACGACCGTGCCCAGGAGGGGGTACCGAGCTCGAATTTCCCCG
ATCGTTCAAACATTTGGCAATAAAGTTTCTTAAGATTGAATCCTGTTGCCGGTCTTGCGATGATTATCAT
ATAATTTCTGTTGAATTACGTTAAGCATGTAATAATTAACATGTAATGCATGACGTTATTTATGAGATGG
GTTTTTATGATTAGAGTCCCGCAATTATACATTTAATACGCGATAGAAAACAAAATATAGCGCGCAAACT
AGGATAAATTATCGCGCGCGGTGTCATCTATGTTACTAGATCGGGAATTAATTCACTGGCCGTCGTTTTA
CAACGTCGTGACTGGGAAAACCCTGGCGTTACCCAACTTAATCGCCTTGCAGCACATCCCCCTTTCGCCA
GCTGGCGTAATAGCGAAGAGGCCCGCACCGATCGCCCTTCCCAACAGTTGCGCAGCCTGAATG
[44 nt withheld, positions 7484-7527]
C
[141 nt withheld, positions 7529-7669]
CCTTTGACGTTGGAGTCCACGTTCTTT
[37 nt withheld, positions 7697-7733]
ACCCTATCTCGGGCTATTCTTTTGATTTATAAGGGATTTTGCCGATTTCGGAACCACCATCAAACAGGAT
TTTCGCCTGCTGGGGCAAACCAGCGTGGACCGCTTGCTGCAACTCTCTCAGGGCCAGGCGGTGAAGGGCA
ATCAGCTGTTGCCCGTCTCACTGGTGAAAAGAAAAACCACCCCAGTACATTAAAAACGTCCGCAATGTGT
TATTAAGTTGTCTAAGCGTCAATTTGTTTACACCACAATATATCCTGCCACCAGCCAGCCAACAGCTCCC
CGACCGGCAGCTCGGCACAAAATCACCACTCGATACAGGCAGCCCATCAGTCCGGGACGGCGTCAGCGGG
AGAGCCGTTGTAAGGCGGCAGACTTTGCTCATGTTACCGATGCTATTCGGAAGAACGGCAACTAAGCTGC
CGGGTTTGAAACACGGATGATCTCGCGGAGGGTAGCATGTTGATTGTAACGATGACAGAGCGTTGCTGCC
TGTGATCAAATATCATCTCCCTCGCAGAGATCCGAATTATCAGCCTTCTTATTCATTTCTCGCTTAACCG
TGACAGGCTGTCGATCTTGAGAACTATGCCGACATAATAGGAAATCGCTGGATAAAGCCGCTGAGGAAGC
TGAGTGGCGCTATTTCTTTAGAAGTGAACGTTGACGATATCAACTCCCCTATCCATTGCTCACCGAATGG
TACAGGTCGGGGACCCGAAGTTCCGACTGTCGGCCTGATGCATCCCCGGCTGATCGACCCCAGATCTGGG
GCTGAGAAAGCCCAGTAAGGAAACAACTGTAGGTTCGAGTCGCGAGATCCCCCGGAACCAAAGGAAGTAG
GTTAAACCCGCTCCGATCAGGCCGAGCCACGCCAGGCCGAGAACATTGGTTCCTGTAGGCATCGGGATTG
GCGGATCAAACACTAAAGCTACTGGAACGAGCAGAAGTCCTCCGGCCGCCAGTTGCCAGGCGGTAAAGGT
GAGCAGAGGCACGGGAGGTTGCCACTTGCGGGTCAGCACGGTTCCGAACGCCATGGAAACCGCCCCCGCC
AGGCCCGCTGCGACGCCGACAGGATCTAGCGCTGCGTTTGGTGTCAACACCAACAGCGCCACGCCCGCAG
TTCCGCAAATAGCCCCCAGGACCGCCATCAATCGTATCGGGCTACCTAGCAGAGCGGCAGAGATGAACAC
GACCATCAGCGGCTGCACAGCGCCTACCGTCGCCGCGACCCCGCCCGGCAGGCGGTAGACCGAAATAAAC
AACAAGCTCCAGAATAGCGAAATATTAAGTGCGCCGAGGATGAAGATGCGCATCCACCAGATTCCCGTTG
GAATCTGTCGGACGATCATCACGAGCAATAAACCCGCCGGCAACGCCCGCAGCAGCATACCGGCGACCCC
TCGGCCTCGCTGTTCGGGCTCCACGAAAACGCCGGACAGATGCGCCTTGTGAGCGTCCTTGGGGCCGTCC
TCCTGTTTGAAGACCGACAGCCCAATGATCTCGCCGTCGATGTAGGCGCCGAATGCCACGGCATCTCGCA
ACCGTTCAGCGAACGCCTCCATGGGCTTTTTCTCCTCGTGCTCGTAAACGGACCCGAACATCTCTGGAGC
TTTCTTCAGGGCCGACAATCGGATCTCGCGGAAATCCTGCACGTCGGCCGCTCCAAGCCGTCGAATCTGA
GCCTTAATCACAATTGTCAATTTTAATCCTCTGTTTATCGGCAGTTCGTAGAGCGCGCCGTGCGTCCCGA
GCGATACTGAGCGAAGCAAGTGCGTCGAGCAGTGCCCGCTTGTTCCTGAAATGCCAGTAAAGCGCTGGCT
GCTGAACCCCCAGCCGGAACTGACCCCACAAGGCCCTAGCGTTTGCAATGCACCAGGTCATCATTGACCC
AGGCGTGTTCCACCAGGCCGCTGCCTCGCAACTCTTCGCAGGCTTCGCCGACCTGCTCGCGCCACTTCTT
CACGCGGGTGGAATCCGATCCGCACATGAGGCGGAAGGTTTCCAGCTTGAGCGGGTACGGCTCCCGGTGC
GAGCTGAAATAGTCGAACATCCGTCGGGCCGTCGGCGACAGCTTGCGGTACTTCTCCCATATGAATTTCG
TGTAGTGGTCGCCAGCAAACAGCACGACGATTTCCTCGTCGATCAGGACCTGGCAACGGGACGTTTTCTT
GCCACGGTCCAGGACGCGGAAGCGGTGCAGCAGCGACACCGATTCCAGGTGCCCAACGCGGTCGGACGTG
AAGCCCATCGCCGTCGCCTGTAGGCGCGACAGGCATTCCTCGGCCTTCGTGTAATACCGGCCATTGATCG
ACCAGCCCAGGTCCTGGCAAAGCTCGTAGAACGTGAAGGTGATCGGCTCGCCGATAGGGGTGCGCTTCGC
GTACTCCAACACCTGCTGCCACACCAGTTCGTCATCGTCGGCCCGCAGCTCGACGCCGGTGTAGGTGATC
TTCACGTCCTTGTTGACGTGGAAAATGACCTTGTTTTGCAGCGCCTCGCGCGGGATTTTCTTGTTGCGCG
TGGTGAACAGGGCAGAGCGGGCCGTGTCGTTTGGCATCGCTCGCATCGTGTCCGGCCACGGCGCAATATC
GAACAAGGAAAGCTGCATTTCCTTGATCTGCTGCTTCGTGTGTTTCAGCAACGCGGCCTGCTTGGCCTCG
CTGACCTGTTTTGCCAGGTCCTCGCCGGCGGTTTTTCGCTTCTTGGTCGTCATAGTTCCTCGCGTGTCGA
TGGTCATCGACTTCGCCAAACCTGCCGCCTCCTGTTCGAGACGACGCGAACGCTCCACGGCGGCCGATGG
CGCGGGCAGGGCAGGGGGAGCCAGTTGCACGCTGTCGCGCTCGATCTTGGCCGTAGCTTGCTGGACCATC
GAGCCGACGGACTGGAAGGTTTCGCGGGGCGCACGCATGACGGTGCGGCTTGCGATGGTTTCGGCATCCT
CGGCGGAAAACCCCGCGTCGATCAGTTCTTGCCTGTATGCCTTCCGGTCAAACGTCCGATTCATTCACCC
TCCTTGCGGGATTGCCCCGACTCACGCCGGGGCAATGTGCCCTTATTCCTGATTTGACCCGCCTGGTGCC
TTGGTGTCCAGATAATCCACCTTATCGGCAATGAAGTCGGTCCCGTAGACCGTCTGGCCGTCCTTCTCGT
ACTTGGTATTCCGAATCTTGCCCTGCACGAATACCAGCGACCCCTTGCCCAAATACTTGCCGTGGGCCTC
GGCCTGAGAGCCAAAACACTTGATGCGGAAGAAGTCGGTGCGCTCCTGCTTGTCGCCGGCATCGTTGCGC
CACATCTAGGTACTAAAACAATTCATCCAGTAAAATATAATATTTTATTTTCTCCCAATCAGGCTTGATC
CCCAGTAAGTCAAAAAATAGCTCGACATACTGTTCTTCCCCGATATCCTCCCTGATCGACCGGACGCAGA
AGGCAATGTCATACCACTTGTCCGCCCTGCCGCTTCTCCCAAGATCAATAAAGCCACTTACTTTGCCATC
TTTCACAAAGATGTTGCTGTCTCCCAGGTCGCCGTGGGAAAAGACAAGTTCCTCTTCGGGCTTTTCCGTC
TTTAAAAAATCATACAGCTCGCGCGGATCTTTAAATGGAGTGTCTTCTTCCCAGTTTTCGCAATCCACAT
CGGCCAGATCGTTATTCAGTAAGTAATCCAATTCGGCTAAGCGGCTGTCTAAGCTATTCGTATAGGGACA
ATCCGATATGTCGATGGAGTGAAAGAGCCTGATGCACTCCGCATACAGCTCGATAATCTTTTCAGGGCTT
TGTTCATCTTCATACTCTTCCGAGCAAAGGACGCCATCGGCCTCACTCATGAGCAGATTGCTCCAGCCAT
CATGCCGTTCAAAGTGCAGGACCTTTGGAACAGGCAGCTTTCCTTCCAGCCATAGCATCATGTCCTTTTC
CCGTTCCACATCATAGGTGGTCCCTTTATACCGGCTGTCCGTCATTTTTAAATATAGGTTTTCATTTTCT
CCCACCAGCTTATATACCTTAGCAGGAGACATTCCTTCCGTATCTTTTACGCAGCGGTATTTTTCGATCA
GTTTTTTCAATTCCGGTGATATTCTCATTTTAGCCATTTATTATTTCCTTCCTCTTTTCTACAGTATTTA
AAGATACCCCAAGAAGCTAATTATAACAAGACGAACTCCAATTCACTGTTCCTTGCATTCTAAAACCTTA
AATACCAGAAAACAGCTTTTTCAAAGTTGTTTTCAAAGTTGGCGTATAACATAGTATCGACGGAGCCGAT
TTTGAAACCACAATTATGGGTGATGCTGCCAACTTACTGATTTAGTGTATGATGGTGTTTTTGAGGTGCT
CCAGTGGCTTCTGTTTCTATCAGCTGTCCCTCCTGTTCAGCTACTGACGGGGTGGTGCGTAACGGCAAAA
GCACCGCCGGACATCAGCGCTATCTCTGCTCTCACTGCCGTAAAACATGGCAACTGCAGTTCACTTACAC
CGCTTCTCAACCCGGTACGCACCAGAAAATCATTGATATGGCCATGAATGGCGTTGGATGCCGGGCAACA
GCCCGCATTATGGGCGTTGGCCTCAACACGATTTTACGTCACTTAAAAAACTCAGGCCGCAGTCGGTAAC
CTCGCGCATACAGCCGGGCAGTGACGTCATCGTCTGCGCGGAAATGGACGAACAGTGGGGCTATGTCGGG
GCTAAATCGCGCCAGCGCTGGCTGTTTTACGCGTATGACAGTCTCCGGAAGACGGTTGTTGCGCACGTAT
TCGGTGAACGCACTATGGCGACGCTGGGGCGTCTTATGAGCCTGCTGTCACCCTTTGACGTGGTGATATG
GATGACGGATGGCTGGCCGCTGTATGAATCCCGCCTGAAGGGAAAGCTGCACGTAATCAGCAAGCGATAT
ACGCAGCGAATTGAGCGGCATAACCTGAATCTGAGGCAGCACCTGGCACGGCTGGGACGGAAGTCGCTGT
CGTTCTCAAAATCGGTGGAGCTGCATGACAAAGTCATCGGGCATTATCTGAACATAAAACACTATCAATA
AGTTGGAGTCATTACCCAATTATGATAGAATTTACAAGCTATAAGGTTATTGTCCTGGGTTTCAAGCATT
AGTCCATGCAAGTTTTTATGCTTTGCCCATTCTATAGATATATTGATAAGCGCGCTGCCTATGCCTTGCC
CCCTGAAATCCTTACATACGGCGATATCTTCTATATAAAAGATATATTATCTTATCAGTATTGTCAATAT
ATTCAAGGCAATCTGCCTCCTCATCCTCTTCATCCTCTTCGTCTTGGTAGCTTTTTAAATATGGCGCTTC
ATAGAGTAATTCTGTAAAGGTCCAATTCTCGTTTTCATACCTCGGTATAATCTTACCTATCACCTCAAAT
GGTTCGCTGGGTTTATCGCACCCCCGAACACGAGCACGGCACCCGCGACCACTATGCCAAGAATGCCCAA
GGTAAAAATTGCCGGCCCCGCCATGAAGTCCGTGAATGCCCCGACGGCCGAAGTGAAGGGCAGGCCGCCA
CCCAGGCCGCCGCCCTCACTGCCCGGCACCTGGTCGCTGAATGTCGATGCCAGCACCTGCGGCACGTCAA
TGCTTCCGGGCGTCGCGCTCGGGCTGATCGCCCATCCCGTTACTGCCCCGATCCCGGCAATGGCAAGGAC
TGCCAGCGCTGCCATTTTTGGGGTGAGGCCGTTCGCGGCCGAGGGGCGCAGCCCCTGGGGGGATGGGAGG
CCCGCGTTAGCGGGCCGGGAGGGTTCGAGAAGGGGGGGCACCCCCCTTCGGCGTGCGCGGTCACGCGCAC
AGGGCGCAGCCCTGGTTAAAAACAAGGTTTATAAATATTGGTTTAAAAGCAGGTTAAAAGACAGGTTAGC
GGTGGCCGAAAAACGGGCGGAAACCCTTGCAAATGCTGGATTTTCTGCCTGTGGACAGCCCCTCAAATGT
CAATAGGTGCGCCCCTCATCTGTCAGCACTCTGCCCCTCAAGTGTCAAGGATCGCGCCCCTCATCTGTCA
GTAGTCGCGCCCCTCAAGTGTCAATACCGCAGGGCACTTATCCCCAGGCTTGTCCACATCATCTGTGGGA
AACTCGCGTAAAATCAGGCGTTTTCGCCGATTTGCGAGGCTGGCCAGCTCCACGTCGCCGGCCGAAATCG
AGCCTGCCCCTCATCTGTCAACGCCGCGCCGGGTGAGTCGGCCCCTCAAGTGTCAACGTCCGCCCCTCAT
CTGTCAGTGAGGGCCAAGTTTTCCGCGAGGTATCCACAACGCCGGCGGCCGGCCGCGGTGTCTCGCACAC
GGCTTCGACGGCGTTTCTGGCGCGTTTGCAGGGCCATAGACGGCCGCCAGCCCAGCGGCGAGGGCAACCA
GCCCGGTGAGCGTCGGAAAGGCGCTCGGT
Features (pLannotate 1.2.2; 36 found; start..end, strand, type, name):
    122..493     -  CDS            traJ: oriT-recognizing protein; traJ
    526..635     -  oriT           oriT: incP origin of transfer
    767..957     +  rep_origin     ori (fragment): high-copy-number ColE1/pMB1/pBR322/pUC origin of replication
   1316..1966    -  CDS            TetR: tetracycline resistance regulatory protein; tetR
   2072..2321    +  CDS            TcR (fragment): tetracycline efflux protein; tetA; confers resistance to tetracycline
   2431..2455    -  misc_feature   RB T-DNA repeat: right border repeat from nopaline C58 T-DNA
   2579..2696    +  promoter       NOS promoter (fragment): nopaline synthase promoter
   2755..3007    -  terminator     NOS terminator: nopaline synthase terminator and poly(A) signal
   3018..3053    +  misc_feature   MCS (fragment): pBluescript multiple cloning site
   3071..3195    +  protein_bind   attR2: mutant version of attR; recombination site for the Gateway® LR reaction LR Clonase™
   3236..3541    -  CDS            ccdB: CcdB, a bacterial toxin that poisons DNA gyrase; ccdB; Plasmids containing the ccdB gene cannot be propagated in standard E. coli strains.
   3546..3704    -  CDS            ccdA (fragment): CCDA_ECO57 - Also known as H, letA. Experimental evidence at protein level: Swiss-Prot protein existence level 1. Antitoxin component of a type II toxin-antitoxin (TA) system which inhibits the post-segregational killing (PSK) of plasmid-free cells, also referred to as a plasmid addiction system. Binds to and blocks the activity of CcdB; will also remove bound CcdB protein from the CcdB-GyrA complex by forming a CcdA-CcdB complex, a process termed rejuvenation. Functions as a transcriptional corepressor for the ccdAB operon, repression also requires CcdB (By similarity). From Escherichia coli
   3861..4541    -  CDS            CmR: chloramphenicol acetyltransferase confers resistance to chloramphenicol
   4542..4571    -  promoter       cat promoter (fragment): promoter of the E. coli cat gene encoding chloramphenicol acetyltransferase
   4595..4625    -  promoter       lac UV5 promoter: E. coli lac promoter with an "up" mutation
   4650..4774    -  protein_bind   attR1: mutant version of attR; recombination site for the Gateway® LR reaction LR Clonase™
   4791..4812    +  misc_feature   MCS (fragment): pBluescript multiple cloning site
   5456..5500    +  CDS            lacZα (fragment): LacZα fragment of β-galactosidase; lacZ fragment
   6009..6350    +  promoter       CaMV 35S promoter: strong constitutive promoter from cauliflower mosaic virus
   6375..6926    +  CDS            BlpR: phosphinothricin acetyltransferase; Streptomyces hygroscopicus bar; confers resistance to bialophos or phosphinothricin
   6941..7054    +  CDS            bah (fragment): BAH_STRHY - Protein inferred from homology: Swiss-Prot protein existence level 3. This protein removes the N-acetyl group from bialaphos as one of the final steps of the bialaphos biosynthetic pathway. From Streptomyces hygroscopicus.
   7047..7064    -  misc_feature   MCS (fragment): pUC18/19 multiple cloning site
   7070..7322    +  terminator     NOS terminator: nopaline synthase terminator and poly(A) signal
   7331..7486    +  CDS            lacZα (fragment) (sequence partly withheld): LacZα fragment of β-galactosidase; lacZ fragment
   7484..7784    +  rep_origin     M13 ori (fragment) (sequence partly withheld): M13 bacteriophage origin of replication; arrow indicates direction of (+) strand synthesis
   7785..7915    +  CDS            lacI (fragment): lac repressor; lacI; The lac repressor binds to the lac operator to inhibit transcription in E. coli. This inhibition can be relieved by adding lactose or isopropyl-β-D-thiogalactopyranoside (IPTG).
   7969..7993    -  misc_feature   LB T-DNA repeat: left border repeat from nopaline C58 T-DNA
   9450..9569    -  CDS            tetR (fragment): TETR1_ECOLX - Experimental evidence at protein level: Swiss-Prot protein existence level 1. TetR is the repressor of the tetracycline resistance element; its N-terminal region forms a helix-turn-helix structure and binds DNA. Binding of tetracycline to TetR reduces the repressor affinity for the tetracycline resistance gene (tetA) promoter operator sites. From Escherichia coli.
   9589..10737   -  CDS            trfA: trans-acting replication protein that binds to and activates oriV
  11036..11830   -  CDS            KanR: aminoglycoside phosphotransferase; aphA-3; confers resistance to kanamycin
  12022..12789   +  mobile_element IS1: prokaryotic transposable element IS1
  12798..12947   -  CDS            satA (fragment): STA_BACSU - Also known as yyaR. Experimental evidence at protein level: Swiss-Prot protein existence level 1. Involved in resistance to streptothricin, a broad-spectrum antibiotic produced by streptomycetes. Detoxifies streptothricin via acetylation of the beta amino group of the first beta-lysyl moiety of streptothricin. From Bacillus subtilis (strain 168).
  12946..13140   -  CDS            satA (fragment): STA_BACSU - Also known as yyaR. Experimental evidence at protein level: Swiss-Prot protein existence level 1. Involved in resistance to streptothricin, a broad-spectrum antibiotic produced by streptomycetes. Detoxifies streptothricin via acetylation of the beta amino group of the first beta-lysyl moiety of streptothricin. From Bacillus subtilis (strain 168).
  13143..13418   -  CDS            klaC (fragment): KLAC_ECOLX - Also known as telB. Protein predicted: Swiss-Prot protein existence level 4. Belongs to the kla operon, which is associated with cryptic tellurite resistance, and IncW plasmid fertility inhibition. From Escherichia coli.
  13490..14104   -  rep_origin     oriV: origin of replication for the bacterial F plasmid
  14097..84      -  CDS            traI (fragment) (across the origin): TRAI6_ECOLX - Experimental evidence at protein level: Swiss-Prot protein existence level 1. The initiation process of transfer DNA synthesis requires the interaction of at least three plasmid-specific components (TraH, I, and J) at the transfer origin resulting in the assembly of a specialised nucleoprotein complex - the relaxosome. Site- and strand-specific cleavage at the transfer origin is dependent on TraI and TraJ. From Escherichia coli.
