[The description below was written by a language model from this plasmid's Addgene catalogue record and pLannotate feature annotations shown in this document.]
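Description:
pSC6 (also recorded as pSC218UG or pSG218RG) is an empty binary T-DNA vector of about 14.1 kb built on the pSC218 backbone, intended for Agrobacterium-mediated plant transformation and listed under plant expression and CRISPR. The backbone carries broad-host-range RK2/IncP-type functions: oriV with its trans-acting replication protein trfA, plus oriT and traJ for conjugal mobilisation. This is consistent with the low copy number recorded. Only a fragment of a ColE1-type origin is annotated. Bacterial selection relies on a backbone kanamycin resistance gene (aphA-3). Remnants of tetracycline resistance genes, an IS1 element and other partial reading frames are also present as backbone leftovers.

Between the nopaline-type right and left border repeats sit two units. The first is a Gateway destination cassette, in which attR1 and attR2 flank a chloramphenicol resistance gene and the ccdB toxin gene, followed by a NOS terminator. ccdB explains the need for a ccdB-tolerant strain and the chloramphenicol co-selection. An LR reaction replaces this cassette with a sequence from an entry clone, and ccdB counter-selects against unrecombined vector. According to the stated purpose, the cassette is driven by the Arabidopsis Ubiquitin10 promoter. The automated feature table does not annotate that promoter, although an unannotated stretch lies on the attR1 side where it would be expected. The second unit is a plant selectable marker: the CaMV 35S promoter drives the bar gene for phosphinothricin/bialaphos (glufosinate) resistance, ending in a NOS terminator.

The associated publication concerns heritable CRISPR/Cas9 and TALEN mutagenesis in soybean and Medicago truncatula, suggesting the vector is used to deliver recombined nuclease or other expression cassettes into legumes.
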