Addgene plasmid #104780: pSC6
Purpose: (Empty Backbone) pSC218UG-At Ubiquitin10:Gateway expression cassette binary vector
Depositing lab: Robert Stupar. Depositing organization: University of Minnesota. Publication: CRISPR/Cas9 and TALENs generate heritable mutations for genes involved in small RNA processing of Glycine max and Medicago truncatula. Curtin SJ, Xiong Y, Michno JM, Campbell BW, Stec AO, Cermak T, Starker C, Voytas DF, Eamens AL, Stupar RM. Plant Biotechnol J. 2017 Oct 31. doi: 10.1111/pbi.12857. PubMed 29087011.
Backbone
  Vector backbone: pSC218
  Vector type: Plant Expression, CRISPR
Growth in bacteria
  Bacterial resistance: Chloramphenicol and Kanamycin, 25 & 50 μg/mL
  Growth temperature: 37°C
  Growth strain: ccdB Survival
  Copy number: Low Copy
Gene/Insert
  Gene/Insert name: None
Terms and licenses: Academic/Nonprofit Terms; Industry Terms: Not Available to Industry
Depositor comments: 112-31:9.1. Alternative name of plasmid: pSG218RG.
How to cite: pSC6 was a gift from Robert Stupar (Addgene plasmid # 104780 ; http://n2t.net/addgene:104780 ; RRID:Addgene_104780)
